>Addgene plasmid #135526 | pXT130_TwinStrep-SUMO-ShTnsC | addgene full sequence | sequence record 266862 | Addgene NGS Result
CATCATCATCATCATCACAGCAGCGGCCTGGTGCCGCGCGGCAGCCATATGGCTAGCTGGAGCCATCCGC
AGTTTGAAAAAGGTGGTGGTAGCGGTGGTGGTTCAGGTGGTAGTGCATGGTCACACCCTCAGTTTGAGAA
AATGTCGGACTCAGAAGTCAATCAAGAAGCTAAGCCAGAGGTCAAGCCAGAAGTCAAGCCTGAGACTCAC
ATCAATTTAAAGGTGTCCGATGGATCTTCAGAGATCTTCTTCAAGATCAAAAAGACCACTCCTTTAAGAA
GGCTGATGGAAGCGTTCGCTAAAAGACAGGGTAAGGAAATGGACTCCTTAAGATTCTTGTACGACGGTAT
TAGAATCCAAGCTGATCAGACCCCTGAAGATTTGGACATGGAGGATAACGATATTATTGAGGCTCACAGA
GAACAGATTGGTGGATCCACAGAGGCCCAGGCCATTGCCAAACAGCTCGGCGGAGTGAAGCCCGACGATG
AATGGCTGCAGGCCGAGATCGCTAGACTGAAGGGCAAGAGCATCGTGCCCCTGCAGCAAGTGAAAACCCT
GCACGATTGGCTGGACGGCAAGCGGAAGGCCAGAAAGTCCTGTAGAGTCGTGGGCGAGAGCAGAACCGGA
AAGACCGTGGCCTGTGACGCCTACCGGTACAGACACAAGCCTCAGCAAGAAGCCGGCAGACCTCCTACAG
TGCCCGTGGTGTATATCAGACCCCACCAGAAGTGCGGCCCCAAGGACCTGTTCAAGAAGATCACCGAGTA
CCTGAAGTACCGCGTGACCAAGGGCACCGTGTCCGACTTCAGAGACAGAACCATCGAGGTGCTGAAAGGC
TGCGGCGTGGAAATGCTGATCATCGACGAGGCCGACCGGCTGAAGCCTGAGACATTTGCTGACGTGCGGG
ATATCGCCGAGGACCTGGGAATTGCTGTGGTGCTCGTGGGCACCGATAGACTGGATGCCGTGATCAAGCG
GGACGAACAGGTGCTGGAACGGTTCAGAGCCCACCTGAGATTCGGCAAGCTGAGCGGCGAGGACTTCAAG
AACACAGTGGAAATGTGGGAGCAGATGGTGCTGAAGCTGCCCGTGTCCAGCAACCTGAAGTCCAAAGAGA
TGCTGCGGATCCTGACCAGCGCCACCGAGGGATATATCGGCAGACTGGACGAGATCCTGAGAGAGGCCGC
CATCAGAAGCCTGTCCAGAGGCCTGAAGAAAATCGACAAGGCCGTGCTGCAAGAGGTGGCCAAAGAGTAC
AAGTAAGCGGCCGCACTCGAGGCCCGAAAGGAAGCTGAGTTGGCTGCTGCCACCGCTGAGCAATAACTAG
CATAACCCCTTGGGGCCTCTAAACGGGTCTTGAGGGGTTTTTTGCTGAAAGGAGGAACTATATCCGGATA
TCCCGCAAGAGGCCCGGCAGTACCGGCATAACCAAGCCTATGCCTACAGCATCCAGGGTGACGGTGCCGA
GGATGACGATGAGCGCATTGTTAGATTTCATACACGGTGCCTGACTGCGTTAGCAATTTAACTGTGATAA
ACTACCGCATTAAAGCTTATCGATGATAAGCTGTCAAACATGAGAATTCTTGAAGACGAAAGGGCCTCGT
GATACGCCTATTTTTATAGGTTAATGTCATGATAATAATGGTTTCTTAGACGTCAGGTGGCACTTTTCGG
GGAAATGTGCGCGGAACCCCTATTTGTTTATTTTTCTAAATACATTCAAATATGTATCCGCTCATGAGAC
AATAACCCTGATAAATGCTTCAATAATATTGAAAAAGGAAGAGTATGAGTATTCAACATTTCCGTGTCGC
CCTTATTCCCTTTTTTGCGGCATTTTGCCTTCCTGTTTTTGCTCACCCAGAAACGCTGGTGAAAGTAAAA
GATGCTGAAGATCAGTTGGGTGCACGAGTGGGTTACATCGAACTGGATCTCAACAGCGGTAAGATCCTTG
AGAGTTTTCGCCCCGAAGAACGTTTTCCAATGATGAGCACTTTTAAAGTTCTGCTATGTGGCGCGGTATT
ATCCCGTGTTGACGCCGGGCAAGAGCAACTCGGTCGCCGCATACACTATTCTCAGAATGACTTGGTTGAG
TACTCACCAGTCACAGAAAAGCATCTTACGGATGGCATGACAGTAAGAGAATTATGCAGTGCTGCCATAA
CCATGAGTGATAACACTGCGGCCAACTTACTTCTGACAACGATCGGAGGACCGAAGGAGCTAACCGCTTT
TTTGCACAACATGGGGGATCATGTAACTCGCCTTGATCGTTGGGAACCGGAGCTGAATGAAGCCATACCA
AACGACGAGCGTGACACCACGATGCCTGCAGCAATGGCAACAACGTTGCGCAAACTATTAACTGGCGAAC
TACTTACTCTAGCTTCCCGGCAACAATTAATAGACTGGATGGAGGCGGATAAAGTTGCAGGACCACTTCT
GCGCTCGGCCCTTCCGGCTGGCTGGTTTATTGCTGATAAATCTGGAGCCGGTGAGCGTGGGTCTCGCGGT
ATCATTGCAGCACTGGGGCCAGATGGTAAGCCCTCCCGTATCGTAGTTATCTACACGACGGGGAGTCAGG
CAACTATGGATGAACGAAATAGACAGATCGCTGAGATAGGTGCCTCACTGATTAAGCATTGGTAACTGTC
AGACCAAGTTTACTCATATATACTTTAGATTGATTTAAAACTTCATTTTTAATTTAAAAGGATCTAGGTG
AAGATCCTTTTTGATAATCTCATGACCAAAATCCCTTAACGTGAGTTTTCGTTCCACTGAGCGTCAGACC
CCGTAGAAAAGATCAAAGGATCTTCTTGAGATCCTTTTTTTCTGCGCGTAATCTGCTGCTTGCAAACAAA
AAAACCACCGCTACCAGCGGTGGTTTGTTTGCCGGATCAAGAGCTACCAACTCTTTTTCCGAAGGTAACT
GGCTTCAGCAGAGCGCAGATACCAAATACTGTCCTTCTAGTGTAGCCGTAGTTAGGCCACCACTTCAAGA
ACTCTGTAGCACCGCCTACATACCTCGCTCTGCTAATCCTGTTACCAGTGGCTGCTGCCAGTGGCGATAA
GTCGTGTCTTACCGGGTTGGACTCAAGACGATAGTTACCGGATAAGGCGCAGCGGTCGGGCTGAACGGGG
GGTTCGTGCACACAGCCCAGCTTGGAGCGAACGACCTACACCGAACTGAGATACCTACAGCGTGAGCTAT
GAGAAAGCGCCACGCTTCCCGAAGGGAGAAAGGCGGACAGGTATCCGGTAAGCGGCAGGGTCGGAACAGG
AGAGCGCACGAGGGAGCTTCCAGGGGGAAACGCCTGGTATCTTTATAGTCCTGTCGGGTTTCGCCACCTC
TGACTTGAGCGTCGATTTTTGTGATGCTCGTCAGGGGGGCGGAGCCTATGGAAAAACGCCAGCAACGCGG
CCTTTTTACGGTTGCTGGCCTTTTGCTCACATGTTCTTTCCTGCGTTATCCCCTGATTCTGTGGATAACC
GTATTACCGCCTTTGAGTGAGCTGATACCGCTCGCCGCAGCCGAACGACCGAGCGCAGCGAGTCAGTGAG
CGAGGAAGCGGAAGAGCGCCTGATGCGGTATTTTCTCCTTACGCATCTGTGCGGTATTTCACACCGCAAT
GGTGCACTCTCAGTACAATCTGCTCTGATGCCGCATAGTTAAGCCAGTATACACTCCGCTATCGCTACGT
GACTGGGTCATGGCTGCGCCCCGACACCCGCCAACACCCGCTGACGCGCCCTGACGGGCTTGTCTGCTCC
CGGCATCCGCTTACAGACAAGCTGTGACCGTCTCCGGGAGCTGCATGTGTCAGAGGTTTTCACCGTCATC
ACCGAAACGCGCGAGGCAGCTGCGGTAAAGCTCATCAGCGTGGTCGTGAAGCGATTCACAGATGTCTGCC
TGTTCATCCGCGTCCAGCTCGTTGAGTTTCTCCAGAAGCGTTAATGTCTGGCTTCTGATAAAGCGGGCCA
TGTTAAGGGCGGTTTTTTCCTGTTTGGTCACTGATGCCTCCGTGTAAGGGGGATTTCTGTTCATGGGGGT
AATGATACCGATGAAACGAGAGAGGATGCTCACGATACGGGTTACTGATGATGAACATGCCCGGTTACTG
GAACGTTGTGAGGGTAAACAACTGGCGGTATGGATGCGGCGGGACCAGAGAAAAATCACTCAGGGTCAAT
GCCAGCGCTTCGTTAATACAGATGTAGGTGTTCCACAGGGTAGCCAGCAGCATCCTGCGATGCAGATCCG
GAACATAATGGTGCAGGGCGCTGACTTCCGCGTTTCCAGACTTTACGAAACACGGAAACCGAAGACCATT
CATGTTGTTGCTCAGGTCGCAGACGTTTTGCAGCAGCAGTCGCTTCACGTTCGCTCGCGTATCGGTGATT
CATTCTGCTAACCAGTAAGGCAACCCCGCCAGCCTAGCCGGGTCCTCAACGACAGGAGCACGATCATGCG
CACCCGTGGCCAGGACCCAACGCTGCCCGAGATGCGCCGCGTGCGGCTGCTGGAGATGGCGGACGCGATG
GATATGTTCTGCCAAGGGTTGGTTTGCGCATTCACAGTTCTCCGCAAGAATTGATTGGCTCCAATTCTTG
GAGTGGTGAATCCGTTAGCGAGGTGCCGCCGGCTTCCATTCAGGTCGAGGTGGCCCGGCTCCATGCACCG
CGACGCAACGCGGGGAGGCAGACAAGGTATAGGGCGGCGCCTACAATCCATGCCAACCCGTTCCATGTGC
TCGCCGAGGCGGCATAAATCGCCGTGACGATCAGCGGTCCAATGATCGAAGTTAGGCTGGTAAGAGCCGC
GAGCGATCCTTGAAGCTGTCCCTGATGGTCGTCATCTACCTGCCTGGACAGCATGGCCTGCAACGCGGGC
ATCCCGATGCCGCCGGAAGCGAGAAGAATCATAATGGGGAAGGCCATCCAGCCTCGCGTCGCGAACGCCA
GCAAGACGTAGCCCAGCGCGTCGGCCGCCATGCCGGCGATAATGGCCTGCTTCTCGCCGAAACGTTTGGT
GGCGGGACCAGTGACGAAGGCTTGAGCGAGGGCGTGCAAGATTCCGAATACCGCAAGCGACAGGCCGATC
ATCGTCGCGCTCCAGCGAAAGCGGTCCTCGCCGAAAATGACCCAGAGCGCTGCCGGCACCTGTCCTACGA
GTTGCATGATAAAGAAGACAGTCATAAGTGCGGCGACGATAGTCATGCCCCGCGCCCACCGGAAGGAGCT
GACTGGGTTGAAGGCTCTCAAGGGCATCGGTCGAGATCCCGGTGCCTAATGAGTGAGCTAACTTACATTA
ATTGCGTTGCGCTCACTGCCCGCTTTCCAGTCGGGAAACCTGTCGTGCCAGCTGCATTAATGAATCGGCC
AACGCGCGGGGAGAGGCGGTTTGCGTATTGGGCGCCAGGGTGGTTTTTCTTTTCACCAGTGAGACGGGCA
ACAGCTGATTGCCCTTCACCGCCTGGCCCTGAGAGAGTTGCAGCAAGCGGTCCACGCTGGTTTGCCCCAG
CAGGCGAAAATCCTGTTTGATGGTGGTTAACGGCGGGATATAACATGAGCTGTCTTCGGTATCGTCGTAT
CCCACTACCGAGATATCCGCACCAACGCGCAGCCCGGACTCGGTAATGGCGCGCATTGCGCCCAGCGCCA
TCTGATCGTTGGCAACCAGCATCGCAGTGGGAACGATGCCCTCATTCAGCATTTGCATGGTTTGTTGAAA
ACCGGACATGGCACTCCAGTCGCCTTCCCGTTCCGCTATCGGCTGAATTTGATTGCGAGTGAGATATTTA
TGCCAGCCAGCCAGACGCAGACGCGCCGAGACAGAACTTAATGGGCCCGCTAACAGCGCGATTTGCTGGT
GACCCAATGCGACCAGATGCTCCACGCCCAGTCGCGTACCGTCTTCATGGGAGAAAATAATACTGTTGAT
GGGTGTCTGGTCAGAGACATCAAGAAATAACGCCGGAACATTAGTGCAGGCAGCTTCCACAGCAATGGCA
TCCTGGTCATCCAGCGGATAGTTAATGATCAGCCCACTGACGCGTTGCGCGAGAAGATTGTGCACCGCCG
CTTTACAGGCTTCGACGCCGCTTCGTTCTACCATCGACACCACCACGCTGGCACCCAGTTGATCGGCGCG
AGATTTAATCGCCGCGACAATTTGCGACGGCGCGTGCAGGGCCAGACTGGAGGTGGCAACGCCAATCAGC
AACGACTGTTTGCCCGCCAGTTGTTGTGCCACGCGGTTGGGAATGTAATTCAGCTCCGCCATCGCCGCTT
CCACTTTTTCCCGCGTTTTCGCAGAAACGTGGCTGGCCTGGTTCACCACGCGGGAAACGGTCTGATAAGA
GACACCGGCATACTCTGCGACATCGTATAACGTTACTGGTTTCACATTCACCACCCTGAATTGACTCTCT
TCCGGGCGCTATCATGCCATACCGCGAAAGGTTTTGCGCCATTCGATGGTGTCCGGGATCTCGACGCTCT
CCCTTATGCGACTCCTGCATTAGGAAGCAGCCCAGTAGTAGGTTGAGGCCGTTGAGCACCGCCGCCGCAA
GGAATGGTGCATGCAAGGAGATGGCGCCCAACAGTCCCCCGGCCACGGGGCCTGCCACCATACCCACGCC
GAAACAAGCGCTCATGAGCCCGAAGTGGCGAGCCCGATCTTCCCCATCGGTGATGTCGGCGATATAGGCG
CCAGCAACCGCACCTGTGGCGCCGGTGATGCCGGCCACGATGCGTCCGGCGTAGAGGATCGAGATCTCGA
TCCCGCGAAATTAATACGACTCACTATAGGGGAATTGTGAGCGGATAACAATTCCCCTCTAGAAATAATT
TTGTTTAACTTTAAGAAGGAGATATACCATGGGCAGCAGC
Features (pLannotate 1.2.2; 21 found; start..end, strand, type, name):
      1..17      +  CDS            capTEV™ (fragment): composite tag for in vivo biotinylation, TEV protease cleavage, and 6xHis tagging
     28..45      +  CDS            thrombin site: thrombin recognition and cleavage site
    142..434     +  CDS            SUMO (fragment): cleavable ubiquitin-like protein tag; S. cerevisiae SMT3 (truncated)
   1282..1319    +  CDS            SET1 (fragment): solubility-enhancement tag derived from T7 phage gene 10B
   1327..1374    +  terminator     T7 terminator: transcription terminator for bacteriophage T7 RNA polymerase
   1397..1501    -  CDS            TcR (fragment): tetracycline efflux protein; tet; confers resistance to tetracycline
   1549..1577    -  promoter       tet promoter: E. coli promoter for tetracycline efflux protein gene
   1690..1794    +  promoter       AmpR promoter: bla
   1795..2655    +  CDS            AmpR: β-lactamase; bla; confers resistance to ampicillin, carbenicillin, and related antibiotics
   2826..3414    +  rep_origin     ori: high-copy-number ColE1/pMB1/pBR322/pUC origin of replication
   3589..3728    -  misc_feature   bom: basis of mobility region from pBR322
   3830..4021    -  CDS            rop: Rop protein, which maintains plasmids at low copy number; rop
   4038..4418    +  CDS            YPB1_ECOLX: Protein predicted: Swiss-Prot protein existence level 4. From Escherichia coli.
   4660..5284    -  CDS            TcR (fragment): tetracycline efflux protein; tet; confers resistance to tetracycline
   5299..5320    -  protein_bind   CAP binding site: CAP binding activates transcription in the presence of cAMP. E. coli catabolite activator protein
   5333..6415    -  CDS            lacI: lac repressor; lacI; The lac repressor binds to the lac operator to inhibit transcription in E. coli. This inhibition can be relieved by adding lactose or isopropyl-β-D-thiogalactopyranoside (IPTG).
   6416..6493    -  promoter       lacI promoter: lacI
   6501..6780    -  CDS            TcR (fragment): tetracycline efflux protein; tet; confers resistance to tetracycline
   6802..6820    +  promoter       T7 promoter: promoter for bacteriophage T7 RNA polymerase
   6821..6845    +  protein_bind   lac operator: The lac repressor binds to the lac operator to inhibit transcription in E. coli. This inhibition can be relieved by adding lactose or isopropyl-β-D-thiogalactopyranoside (IPTG). lac repressor encoded by lacI
   6860..6882    +  RBS            RBS: efficient ribosome binding site from bacteriophage T7 gene 10 (Olins and Rangwala, 1989)
