[The description below was written by a language model from this plasmid's Addgene catalogue record and pLannotate feature annotations shown in this document.]
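Description:
pXT130_TwinStrep-SUMO-ShTnsC is a 6.9 kb bacterial expression plasmid for recombinant production of ShTnsC, recorded as a protein expression construct from work on RNA-guided DNA insertion by CRISPR-associated transposases. The backbone has the layout of a pBR322-derived T7 expression vector. It carries a ColE1/pMB1-type origin together with the bom mobility region and the rop gene, which normally holds copy number down, although the catalogue lists copy number as unknown. Selection is by ampicillin through a bla (AmpR) cassette with its own promoter. Several tetracycline-resistance fragments and a tet promoter are annotated, but these are disrupted remnants of the parental backbone rather than a working marker.

Expression is driven by a T7 promoter followed immediately by a lac operator and the T7 gene 10 ribosome binding site, and a lacI gene with its own promoter is carried on the plasmid. Transcription therefore depends on a host that supplies T7 RNA polymerase, stays repressed by the lac repressor, and is induced with IPTG. A T7 terminator closes the unit. The open reading frame begins with the N-terminal TwinStrep-SUMO fusion named in the catalogue. The automated annotation does not label the Strep tags or the ShTnsC coding sequence itself. It does detect a short tag fragment, a thrombin cleavage site and a truncated yeast SMT3 SUMO domain, and the unannotated stretch between SUMO and the terminator presumably holds the insert. The TwinStrep tag allows affinity capture on Strep-Tactin resin. The SUMO domain typically aids solubility and can be removed by a SUMO-specific protease, so the construct is suited to purifying ShTnsC for biochemical studies.
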