Addgene plasmid #135526: pXT130_TwinStrep-SUMO-ShTnsC
Purpose: Protein expression construct for ShTnsC
Depositing lab: Feng Zhang. Depositing organization: Broad Institute. Publication: RNA-guided DNA insertion with CRISPR-associated transposases. Strecker J, Ladha A, Gardner Z, Schmid-Burgk JL, Makarova KS, Koonin EV, Zhang F. Science. 2019 Jul 5;365(6448):48-53. doi: 10.1126/science.aax9181. Epub 2019 Jun 6. PubMed 31171706.
Backbone
  Vector backbone: TwinStrep-SUMO
  Vector type: Bacterial Expression
Growth in bacteria
  Bacterial resistance: Ampicillin, 100 μg/mL
  Growth temperature: 37°C
  Growth strain: DH5alpha
  Copy number: Unknown
Gene/Insert
  Gene/Insert name: ShTnsC
  Tag / fusion protein: TwinStrep-SUMO (N terminal on insert)
Terms and licenses: Academic/Nonprofit Terms; Industry Terms: Not Available to Industry
How to cite: pXT130_TwinStrep-SUMO-ShTnsC was a gift from Feng Zhang (Addgene plasmid # 135526 ; http://n2t.net/addgene:135526 ; RRID:Addgene_135526)
